Addgene plasmid #57828: pL-CRISPR.EFS.PAC
Purpose: Lentiviral CRISPR-Cas9 delivery for SpCas9 and sgRNA, Puromycin resistance, EFS Promoter driven
Depositing lab: Benjamin Ebert. Depositing organization: Brigham and Women's Hospital. Publication: Generation of mouse models of myeloid malignancy with combinatorial genetic lesions using CRISPR-Cas9 genome editing. Heckl D, Kowalczyk MS, Yudovich D, Belizaire R, Puram RV, McConkey ME, Thielke A, Aster JC, Regev A, Ebert BL. Nat Biotechnol. 2014 Jun 22. doi: 10.1038/nbt.2951. PubMed 24952903.
Backbone
  Vector backbone: pLKO.005
  Total vector size (bp): 13450
  Vector type: Lentiviral, CRISPR
  Selectable markers: Puromycin
Growth in bacteria
  Bacterial resistance: Ampicillin, 100 μg/mL
  Growth temperature: 37°C
  Growth strain: Stbl3
  Copy number: High Copy
Gene/Insert 1
  Gene/Insert name: SpCas9
  Species: S. pyogenes
  Insert size (bp): 4300
  Tag / fusion protein: FLAG (N terminal on insert)
Gene/Insert 2
  Gene/Insert name: Sp sgRNA scaffold
  Insert size (bp): 75
Gene/Insert 3
  Gene/Insert name: EFS (alt name: short EF1alpha Promoter)
  Species: H. sapiens (human)
  Insert size (bp): 250
  Entrez Gene: EEF1A1 (a.k.a. CCS-3, CCS3, EE1A1, EEF-1, EEF1A, EF-Tu, EF1A, EF1A1, EF1alpha1, GRAF-1EF, LENG7, PTI1, eEF1A-1)
Gene/Insert 4
  Gene/Insert name: P2A-PAC (alt name: Puromycine resistance gene)
  Species: Synthetic
  Insert size (bp): 750
Terms and licenses: Academic/Nonprofit Terms; Industry Terms: Not Available to Industry
Depositor comments: Please note that this plasmid contains the 1.9kb stuffer from the pLKO.005 vector backbone between the BsmBI sites used for sgRNA cloning.
How to cite: pL-CRISPR.EFS.PAC was a gift from Benjamin Ebert (Addgene plasmid # 57828 ; http://n2t.net/addgene:57828 ; RRID:Addgene_57828)
