[The description below was written by a language model from this plasmid's Addgene catalogue record and pLannotate feature annotations shown in this document.]
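Description:
pL-CRISPR.EFS.PAC is an all-in-one lentiviral CRISPR-Cas9 vector of about 13.45 kb built on the pLKO.005 backbone. It delivers both Streptococcus pyogenes Cas9 and a single guide RNA to mammalian cells from one provirus. In bacteria it is maintained through a high-copy ColE1/pUC-type origin with ampicillin resistance (β-lactamase). An f1 origin, an SV40 origin and remnants of a lac/T7/T3 cloning region are also present in the backbone. The viral framework is that of a self-inactivating HIV-1 vector. An RSV promoter fused to a truncated 5' LTR drives genomic RNA production in packaging cells, followed by the Ψ packaging signal with a gag fragment, the Rev response element, a cPPT/CTS, a WPRE to boost transcript expression, and a ΔU3 3' LTR that disables LTR promoter activity after integration.

Two expression units sit between the LTRs. A human U6 RNA polymerase III promoter is placed upstream of the SpCas9 guide RNA scaffold. Between them lies the roughly 1.9 kb pLKO.005 stuffer, flanked by BsmBI sites; the annotation tool matches part of it to a bacterial deoC gene. The stuffer is replaced when a target-specific guide sequence is cloned in. Downstream, the short EF-1α (EFS) promoter drives N-terminally FLAG-tagged SpCas9, which the feature table annotates as two overlapping halves. Cas9 is linked by a P2A self-cleaving peptide to puromycin N-acetyltransferase, so Cas9 and the puromycin marker are made from one transcript and transduced cells can be selected with puromycin. The associated publication used this vector system for Cas9-mediated genome editing to generate mouse models of myeloid malignancy with combinatorial genetic lesions.
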