Features (pLannotate 1.2.2; 30 found; start..end, strand, type, name):
      5..231     +  promoter       RSV promoter: Rous sarcoma virus enhancer/promoter
    232..412     +  LTR            5' LTR (truncated): truncated 5' long terminal repeat (LTR) from HIV-1
    459..584     +  misc_feature   HIV-1 Ψ: packaging signal of human immunodeficiency virus type 1
    568..931     +  CDS            HIV-1 gag (fragment): gag protein from human immunodeficiency virus 1; gag
   1077..1310    +  misc_feature   RRE: The Rev response element (RRE) of HIV-1 allows for Rev-dependent mRNA export from the nucleus to the cytoplasm.
   1687..1713    +  CDS            Rev (fragment): human immunodeficiency virus 1 (HIV-1) Rev protein; rev; enhances nuclear export of unspliced and incompletely spliced viral mRNAs
   1717..1957    +  promoter       U6 promoter: RNA polymerase III promoter for human U6 snRNA
   2143..2802    -  CDS            deoC1: DEOC1_STAAN - Also known as dra. Experimental evidence at protein level: Swiss-Prot protein existence level 1. Catalyzes a reversible aldol reaction between acetaldehyde and D-glyceraldehyde 3-phosphate to generate 2-deoxy-D-ribose 5- phosphate. From Staphylococcus aureus (strain N315).
   3847..3922    +  misc_RNA       gRNA scaffold: guide RNA scaffold for the Streptococcus pyogenes CRISPR/Cas9 system
   3970..4087    +  misc_feature   cPPT/CTS: central polypurine tract and central termination sequence of HIV-1
   4156..4367    +  promoter       EF-1α core promoter: core promoter for human elongation factor EF-1α
   4471..6186    +  CDS            Cas9(N): N-terminal portion of Streptococcus pyogenes Cas9 (Zetsche et al., 2015)
   6073..8571    +  CDS            Cas9(C): C-terminal portion of Streptococcus pyogenes Cas9 (Zetsche et al., 2015)
   8692..9291    +  CDS            PuroR (fragment): puromycin N-acetyltransferase; pac from Streptomyces; confers resistance to puromycin
   9307..9895    +  misc_feature   WPRE: woodchuck hepatitis virus posttranscriptional regulatory element
   9946..9965    +  misc_feature   cPPT/CTS (fragment): central polypurine tract and central termination sequence of HIV-1
   9967..10200   +  LTR            3' LTR (ΔU3): self-inactivating 3' long terminal repeat (LTR) from HIV-1
  10278..10399   +  polyA_signal   SV40 poly(A) signal: SV40 polyadenylation signal
  10439..10574   +  rep_origin     SV40 ori: SV40 origin of replication
  10595..10613   -  promoter       T7 promoter: promoter for bacteriophage T7 RNA polymerase
  10621..10776   +  CDS            lacZα (fragment): LacZα fragment of β-galactosidase; lacZ fragment
  10781..11209   +  rep_origin     f1 ori (sequence partly withheld): f1 bacteriophage origin of replication; arrow indicates direction of (+) strand synthesis
  11262..11366   +  promoter       AmpR promoter: bla
  11367..12227   +  CDS            AmpR: β-lactamase; bla; confers resistance to ampicillin, carbenicillin, and related antibiotics
  12398..12986   +  rep_origin     ori: high-copy-number ColE1/pMB1/pBR322/pUC origin of replication
  13169..13261   +  CDS            lacI (fragment): lac repressor; lacI; The lac repressor binds to the lac operator to inhibit transcription in E. coli. This inhibition can be relieved by adding lactose or isopropyl-β-D-thiogalactopyranoside (IPTG).
  13274..13295   +  protein_bind   CAP binding site: CAP binding activates transcription in the presence of cAMP. E. coli catabolite activator protein
  13310..13340   +  promoter       lac promoter: promoter for the E. coli lac operon
  13344..13366   +  protein_bind   lac operator (fragment): The lac repressor binds to the lac operator to inhibit transcription in E. coli. This inhibition can be relieved by adding lactose or isopropyl-β-D-thiogalactopyranoside (IPTG). lac repressor encoded by lacI
  13409..13427   +  promoter       T3 promoter: promoter for bacteriophage T3 RNA polymerase
>Addgene plasmid #57828 | pL-CRISPR.EFS.PAC | depositor full sequence | sequence record 89981 | pL-CRISPR.EFS.PAC sequence 13450 bps
TTAATGTAGTCTTATGCAATACTCTTGTAGTCTTGCAACATGGTAACGATGAGTTAGCAACATGCCTTAC
AAGGAGAGAAAAAGCACCGTGCATGCCGATTGGTGGAAGTAAGGTGGTACGATCGTGCCTTATTAGGAAG
GCAACAGACGGGTCTGACATGGATTGGACGAACCACTGAATTGCCGCATTGCAGAGATATTGTATTTAAG
TGCCTAGCTCGATACATAAACGGGTCTCTCTGGTTAGACCAGATCTGAGCCTGGGAGCTCTCTGGCTAAC
TAGGGAACCCACTGCTTAAGCCTCAATAAAGCTTGCCTTGAGTGCTTCAAGTAGTGTGTGCCCGTCTGTT
GTGTGACTCTGGTAACTAGAGATCCCTCAGACCCTTTTAGTCAGTGTGGAAAATCTCTAGCAGTGGCGCC
CGAACAGGGACTTGAAAGCGAAAGGGAAACCAGAGGAGCTCTCTCGACGCAGGACTCGGCTTGCTGAAGC
GCGCACGGCAAGAGGCGAGGGGCGGCGACTGGTGAGTACGCCAAAAATTTTGACTAGCGGAGGCTAGAAG
GAGAGAGATGGGTGCGAGAGCGTCAGTATTAAGCGGGGGAGAATTAGATCGCGATGGGAAAAAATTCGGT
TAAGGCCAGGGGGAAAGAAAAAATATAAATTAAAACATATAGTATGGGCAAGCAGGGAGCTAGAACGATT
CGCAGTTAATCCTGGCCTGTTAGAAACATCAGAAGGCTGTAGACAAATACTGGGACAGCTACAACCATCC
CTTCAGACAGGATCAGAAGAACTTAGATCATTATATAATACAGTAGCAACCCTCTATTGTGTGCATCAAA
GGATAGAGATAAAAGACACCAAGGAAGCTTTAGACAAGATAGAGGAAGAGCAAAACAAAAGTAAGACCAC
CGCACAGCAAGCGGCCGCTGATCTTCAGACCTGGAGGAGGAGATATGAGGGACAATTGGAGAAGTGAATT
ATATAAATATAAAGTAGTAAAAATTGAACCATTAGGAGTAGCACCCACCAAGGCAAAGAGAAGAGTGGTG
CAGAGAGAAAAAAGAGCAGTGGGAATAGGAGCTTTGTTCCTTGGGTTCTTGGGAGCAGCAGGAAGCACTA
TGGGCGCAGCGTCAATGACGCTGACGGTACAGGCCAGACAATTATTGTCTGGTATAGTGCAGCAGCAGAA
CAATTTGCTGAGGGCTATTGAGGCGCAACAGCATCTGTTGCAACTCACAGTCTGGGGCATCAAGCAGCTC
CAGGCAAGAATCCTGGCTGTGGAAAGATACCTAAAGGATCAACAGCTCCTGGGGATTTGGGGTTGCTCTG
GAAAACTCATTTGCACCACTGCTGTGCCTTGGAATGCTAGTTGGAGTAATAAATCTCTGGAACAGATTTG
GAATCACACGACCTGGATGGAGTGGGACAGAGAAATTAACAATTACACAAGCTTAATACACTCCTTAATT
GAAGAATCGCAAAACCAGCAAGAAAAGAATGAACAAGAATTATTGGAATTAGATAAATGGGCAAGTTTGT
GGAATTGGTTTAACATAACAAATTGGCTGTGGTATATAAAATTATTCATAATGATAGTAGGAGGCTTGGT
AGGTTTAAGAATAGTTTTTGCTGTACTTTCTATAGTGAATAGAGTTAGGCAGGGATATTCACCATTATCG
TTTCAGACCCACCTCCCAACCCCGAGGGGACCCAGAGAGGGCCTATTTCCCATGATTCCTTCATATTTGC
ATATACGATACAAGGCTGTTAGAGAGATAATTAGAATTAATTTGACTGTAAACACAAAGATATTAGTACA
AAATACGTGACGTAGAAAGTAATAATTTCTTGGGTAGTTTGCAGTTTTAAAATTATGTTTTAAAATGGAC
TATCATATGCTTACCGTAACTTGAAAGTATTTCGATTTCTTGGCTTTATATATCTTGTGGAAAGGACGAA
ACACCGGAGACGGTTGTAAATGAGCACACAAAATACACATGCTAAAATATTATATTCTATGACCTTTATA
AAATCAACCAAAATCTTCTTTTTAATAACTTTAGTATCAATAATTAGAATTTTTATGTTCCTTTTTGCAA
ACTTTTAATAAAAATGAGCAAAATAAAAAAACGCTAGTTTTAGTAACTCGCGTTGTTTTCTTCACCTTTA
ATAATAGCTACTCCACCACTTGTTCCTAAGCGGTCAGCTCCTGCTTCAATCATTTTTTGAGCATCTTCAA
ATGTTCTAACTCCACCAGCTGCTTTAACTAAAGCATTGTCTTTAACAACTGACTTCATTAGTTTAACATC
TTCAAATGTTGCACCTGATTTTGAAAATCCTGTTGATGTTTTAACAAATTCTAATCCAGCTTCAACAGCT
ATTTCACAAGCTTTCATGATTTCTTCTTTTGTTAATAAACAATTTTCCATAATACATTTAACAACATGTG
ATCCAGCTGCTTTTTTTACAGCTTTCATGTCTTCTAAAACTAATTCATAATTTTTGTCTTTTAATGCACC
AATATTTAATACCATATCAATTTCTGTTGCACCATCTTTAATTGCTTCAGAAACTTCGAATGCTTTTGTA
GCTGTTGTGCATGCACCTAGAGGAAAACCTACAACATTTGTTATTCCTACATTTGTGCCTTTTAATAATT
CTTTACAATAGCTTGTTCAATATGAATTAACACAAACTGTTGCAAAATCAAATTCAATTGCTTCATCACA
TAATTGTTTAATTTCAGCTTTCGTAGCATCTTGTTTTAATAATGTGTGATCTATATATTTGTTTAGTTTC
ATTTTTTCTCCTATATATTCATTTTTAATTTTAATTCTTTAATAATTTCGTCTACTTTAACTTTAGCGTT
TTGAACAGATTCACCAACACCTATAAAATAAATTTTTAGTTTAGGTTCAGTTCCACTTGGGCGAACAGCA
AATCATGACTTATCTTCTAAATAAAATTTTAGTAAGTCTTGTCCTGGCATATTATACATTCCATCGATGT
AGTCTTCAACATTAACAACTTTAAGTCCAGCAATTTGAGTTAAGGGTGTTGCTCTCAATGATTTCATTAA
TGGTTCAATTTTTAATTTCTTTTCTTCTGGTTTAAAATTCAAGTTTAAAGTGAAAGTGTAATATGCACCC
ATTTCTTTAAATAAATCTTCTAAATAGTCTACTAATGTTTTATTTTGTTTTTTATAAAATCAAGCAGCCT
CTGCTATTAATATAGAAGCTTGTATTCCATCTTTATCTCTAGCTGAGTCATCAATTACATATCCATAACT
TTCTTCATAAGCAAAAACAAAATTTAATCCGTTATCTTCTTCTTTAGCAATTTCTCTACCCATTCATTTA
AATCCAGTTAAAGTTTTTACAATATTAACTCCATATTTTTCATGAGCGATTCTATCACCCAAATCACTTG
TTACAAAACTTGAATATAGAGCCGGATTTTTTGGAATGCTATTTAAGCGTTTTAGATTTGATAATTTTCA
ATCAATTAAAATTGGTCCTGTTTGATTTCCATCTAATCTTACAAAATGACCATCATGTTTTATTGCCATT
CCAAATCTGTCAGCATCTGGGTCATTCATAATAATAATATCTGCATCATGTTTAATACCATATTCAAGCG
GTATTTTTCATGCAGGATCAAATTCTGGATTTGGATTTACAACATTTTTAAATGTTTCATCTTCAAATGC
ATGCTCTTCAACCTCAATAACGTTATATCCTGATTCACGTAATATTTTTGGGGTAAATTTAGTTCCTGTT
CCATTAACTGCGCTAAAAATAATTTTTAAATCTTTTTTAGCTTCTTGCTCTTTTTTGTACGTCTCTGTTT
TAGAGCTAGAAATAGCAAGTTAAAATAAGGCTAGTCCGTTATCAACTTGAAAAAGTGGCACCGAGTCGGT
GCTTTTTTGAATTCTAGATCTTGAGACAAATGGCAGTATTCATCCACAATTTTAAAAGAAAAGGGGGGAT
TGGGGGGTACAGTGCAGGGGAAAGAATAGTAGACATAATAGCAACAGACATACAAACTAAAGAATTACAA
AAACAAATTACAAAAATTCAAAATTTTCGGGTTTATTACAGGGACAGCAGAGATCCACTTTGGCGCCGGC
TCGAGTGGCTCCGGTGCCCGTCAGTGGGCAGAGCGCACATCGCCCACAGTCCCCGAGAAGTTGGGGGGAG
GGGTCGGCAATTGAACCGGTGCCTAGAGAAGGTGGCGCGGGGTAAACTGGGAAAGTGATGTCGTGTACTG
GCTCCGCCTTTTTCCCGAGGGTGGGGGAGAACCGTATATAAGTGCAGTAGTCGCCGTGAACGTTCTTTTT
CGCAACGGGTTTGCCGCCAGAACACAGGTGTCGTGACGCGGGATCCGCCACCATGGATTACAAAGACGAT
GACGATAAGATGGCCCCAAAGAAGAAGCGGAAGGTCGGTATCCACGGAGTCCCAGCAGCCGACAAGAAGT
ACAGCATCGGCCTGGACATCGGCACCAACTCTGTGGGCTGGGCCGTGATCACCGACGAGTACAAGGTGCC
CAGCAAGAAATTCAAGGTGCTGGGCAACACCGACCGGCACAGCATCAAGAAGAACCTGATCGGAGCCCTG
CTGTTCGACAGCGGCGAAACAGCCGAGGCCACCCGGCTGAAGAGAACCGCCAGAAGAAGATACACCAGAC
GGAAGAACCGGATCTGCTATCTGCAAGAGATCTTCAGCAACGAGATGGCCAAGGTGGACGACAGCTTCTT
CCACAGACTGGAAGAGTCCTTCCTGGTGGAAGAGGATAAGAAGCACGAGCGGCACCCCATCTTCGGCAAC
ATCGTGGACGAGGTGGCCTACCACGAGAAGTACCCCACCATCTACCACCTGAGAAAGAAACTGGTGGACA
GCACCGACAAGGCCGACCTGCGGCTGATCTATCTGGCCCTGGCCCACATGATCAAGTTCCGGGGCCACTT
CCTGATCGAGGGCGACCTGAACCCCGACAACAGCGACGTGGACAAGCTGTTCATCCAGCTGGTGCAGACC
TACAACCAGCTGTTCGAGGAAAACCCCATCAACGCCAGCGGCGTGGACGCCAAGGCCATCCTGTCTGCCA
GACTGAGCAAGAGCAGACGGCTGGAAAATCTGATCGCCCAGCTGCCCGGCGAGAAGAAGAATGGCCTGTT
CGGCAACCTGATTGCCCTGAGCCTGGGCCTGACCCCCAACTTCAAGAGCAACTTCGACCTGGCCGAGGAT
GCCAAACTGCAGCTGAGCAAGGACACCTACGACGACGACCTGGACAACCTGCTGGCCCAGATCGGCGACC
AGTACGCCGACCTGTTTCTGGCCGCCAAGAACCTGTCCGACGCCATCCTGCTGAGCGACATCCTGAGAGT
GAACACCGAGATCACCAAGGCCCCCCTGAGCGCCTCTATGATCAAGAGATACGACGAGCACCACCAGGAC
CTGACCCTGCTGAAAGCTCTCGTGCGGCAGCAGCTGCCTGAGAAGTACAAAGAGATTTTCTTCGACCAGA
GCAAGAACGGCTACGCCGGCTACATTGACGGCGGAGCCAGCCAGGAAGAGTTCTACAAGTTCATCAAGCC
CATCCTGGAAAAGATGGACGGCACCGAGGAACTGCTCGTGAAGCTGAACAGAGAGGACCTGCTGCGGAAG
CAGCGGACCTTCGACAACGGCAGCATCCCCCACCAGATCCACCTGGGAGAGCTGCACGCCATTCTGCGGC
GGCAGGAAGATTTTTACCCATTCCTGAAGGACAACCGGGAAAAGATCGAGAAGATCCTGACCTTCCGCAT
CCCCTACTACGTGGGCCCTCTGGCCAGGGGAAACAGCAGATTCGCCTGGATGACCAGAAAGAGCGAGGAA
ACCATCACCCCCTGGAACTTCGAGGAAGTGGTGGACAAGGGCGCTTCCGCCCAGAGCTTCATCGAGCGGA
TGACCAACTTCGATAAGAACCTGCCCAACGAGAAGGTGCTGCCCAAGCACAGCCTGCTGTACGAGTACTT
CACCGTGTATAACGAGCTGACCAAAGTGAAATACGTGACCGAGGGAATGAGAAAGCCCGCCTTCCTGAGC
GGCGAGCAGAAAAAGGCCATCGTGGACCTGCTGTTCAAGACCAACCGGAAAGTGACCGTGAAGCAGCTGA
AAGAGGACTACTTCAAGAAAATCGAGTGCTTCGACTCCGTGGAAATCTCCGGCGTGGAAGATCGGTTCAA
CGCCTCCCTGGGCACATACCACGATCTGCTGAAAATTATCAAGGACAAGGACTTCCTGGACAATGAGGAA
AACGAGGACATTCTGGAAGATATCGTGCTGACCCTGACACTGTTTGAGGACAGAGAGATGATCGAGGAAC
GGCTGAAAACCTATGCCCACCTGTTCGACGACAAAGTGATGAAGCAGCTGAAGCGGCGGAGATACACCGG
CTGGGGCAGGCTGAGCCGGAAGCTGATCAACGGCATCCGGGACAAGCAGTCCGGCAAGACAATCCTGGAT
TTCCTGAAGTCCGACGGCTTCGCCAACAGAAACTTCATGCAGCTGATCCACGACGACAGCCTGACCTTTA
AAGAGGACATCCAGAAAGCCCAGGTGTCCGGCCAGGGCGATAGCCTGCACGAGCACATTGCCAATCTGGC
CGGCAGCCCCGCCATTAAGAAGGGCATCCTGCAGACAGTGAAGGTGGTGGACGAGCTCGTGAAAGTGATG
GGCCGGCACAAGCCCGAGAACATCGTGATCGAAATGGCCAGAGAGAACCAGACCACCCAGAAGGGACAGA
AGAACAGCCGCGAGAGAATGAAGCGGATCGAAGAGGGCATCAAAGAGCTGGGCAGCCAGATCCTGAAAGA
ACACCCCGTGGAAAACACCCAGCTGCAGAACGAGAAGCTGTACCTGTACTACCTGCAGAATGGGCGGGAT
ATGTACGTGGACCAGGAACTGGACATCAACCGGCTGTCCGACTACGATGTGGACCATATCGTGCCTCAGA
GCTTTCTGAAGGACGACTCCATCGACAACAAGGTGCTGACCAGAAGCGACAAGAACCGGGGCAAGAGCGA
CAACGTGCCCTCCGAAGAGGTCGTGAAGAAGATGAAGAACTACTGGCGGCAGCTGCTGAACGCCAAGCTG
ATTACCCAGAGAAAGTTCGACAATCTGACCAAGGCCGAGAGAGGCGGCCTGAGCGAACTGGATAAGGCCG
GCTTCATCAAGAGACAGCTGGTGGAAACCCGGCAGATCACAAAGCACGTGGCACAGATCCTGGACTCCCG
GATGAACACTAAGTACGACGAGAATGACAAGCTGATCCGGGAAGTGAAAGTGATCACCCTGAAGTCCAAG
CTGGTGTCCGATTTCCGGAAGGATTTCCAGTTTTACAAAGTGCGCGAGATCAACAACTACCACCACGCCC
ACGACGCCTACCTGAACGCCGTCGTGGGAACCGCCCTGATCAAAAAGTACCCTAAGCTGGAAAGCGAGTT
CGTGTACGGCGACTACAAGGTGTACGACGTGCGGAAGATGATCGCCAAGAGCGAGCAGGAAATCGGCAAG
GCTACCGCCAAGTACTTCTTCTACAGCAACATCATGAACTTTTTCAAGACCGAGATTACCCTGGCCAACG
GCGAGATCCGGAAGCGGCCTCTGATCGAGACAAACGGCGAAACCGGGGAGATCGTGTGGGATAAGGGCCG
GGATTTTGCCACCGTGCGGAAAGTGCTGAGCATGCCCCAAGTGAATATCGTGAAAAAGACCGAGGTGCAG
ACAGGCGGCTTCAGCAAAGAGTCTATCCTGCCCAAGAGGAACAGCGATAAGCTGATCGCCAGAAAGAAGG
ACTGGGACCCTAAGAAGTACGGCGGCTTCGACAGCCCCACCGTGGCCTATTCTGTGCTGGTGGTGGCCAA
AGTGGAAAAGGGCAAGTCCAAGAAACTGAAGAGTGTGAAAGAGCTGCTGGGGATCACCATCATGGAAAGA
AGCAGCTTCGAGAAGAATCCCATCGACTTTCTGGAAGCCAAGGGCTACAAAGAAGTGAAAAAGGACCTGA
TCATCAAGCTGCCTAAGTACTCCCTGTTCGAGCTGGAAAACGGCCGGAAGAGAATGCTGGCCTCTGCCGG
CGAACTGCAGAAGGGAAACGAACTGGCCCTGCCCTCCAAATATGTGAACTTCCTGTACCTGGCCAGCCAC
TATGAGAAGCTGAAGGGCTCCCCCGAGGATAATGAGCAGAAACAGCTGTTTGTGGAACAGCACAAGCACT
ACCTGGACGAGATCATCGAGCAGATCAGCGAGTTCTCCAAGAGAGTGATCCTGGCCGACGCTAATCTGGA
CAAAGTGCTGTCCGCCTACAACAAGCACCGGGATAAGCCCATCAGAGAGCAGGCCGAGAATATCATCCAC
CTGTTTACCCTGACCAATCTGGGAGCCCCTGCCGCCTTCAAGTACTTTGACACCACCATCGACCGGAAGA
GGTACACCAGCACCAAAGAGGTGCTGGACGCCACCCTGATCCACCAGAGCATCACCGGCCTGTACGAGAC
ACGGATCGACCTGTCTCAGCTGGGAGGCGACAAGCGTCCTGCTGCTACTAAGAAAGCTGGTCAAGCTAAG
AAAAAGAAAGCTAGCGGCAGCGGCGCCACCAACTTCAGCCTGCTGAAGCAGGCCGGCGACGTGGAGGAGA
ACCCCGGCCCCATGACCGAGTACAAGCCCACGGTGCGCCTCGCCACCCGCGACGACGTCCCCAGGGCCGT
ACGCACCCTCGCCGCCGCGTTCGCCGACTACCCCGCCACGCGCCACACCGTCGATCCGGACCGCCACATC
GAGCGGGTCACCGAGCTGCAAGAACTCTTCCTCACGCGCGTCGGGCTCGACATCGGCAAGGTGTGGGTCG
CGGACGACGGCGCCGCGGTGGCGGTCTGGACCACGCCGGAGAGCGTCGAAGCGGGGGCGGTGTTCGCCGA
GATCGGCCCGCGCATGGCCGAGTTGAGCGGTTCCCGGCTGGCCGCGCAGCAACAGATGGAAGGCCTCCTG
GCGCCGCACCGGCCCAAGGAGCCCGCGTGGTTCCTGGCCACCGTCGGAGTCTCGCCCGACCACCAGGGCA
AGGGTCTGGGCAGCGCCGTCGTGCTCCCCGGAGTGGAGGCGGCCGAGCGCGCCGGGGTGCCCGCCTTCCT
GGAGACCTCCGCGCCCCGCAACCTCCCCTTCTACGAGCGGCTCGGCTTCACCGTCACCGCCGACGTCGAG
GTGCCCGAAGGACCGCGCACCTGGTGCATGACCCGCAAGCCCGGTGCCTGAACGCGTTAAGTCGACAATC
AACCTCTGGATTACAAAATTTGTGAAAGATTGACTGGTATTCTTAACTATGTTGCTCCTTTTACGCTATG
TGGATACGCTGCTTTAATGCCTTTGTATCATGCTATTGCTTCCCGTATGGCTTTCATTTTCTCCTCCTTG
TATAAATCCTGGTTGCTGTCTCTTTATGAGGAGTTGTGGCCCGTTGTCAGGCAACGTGGCGTGGTGTGCA
CTGTGTTTGCTGACGCAACCCCCACTGGTTGGGGCATTGCCACCACCTGTCAGCTCCTTTCCGGGACTTT
CGCTTTCCCCCTCCCTATTGCCACGGCGGAACTCATCGCCGCCTGCCTTGCCCGCTGCTGGACAGGGGCT
CGGCTGTTGGGCACTGACAATTCCGTGGTGTTGTCGGGGAAATCATCGTCCTTTCCTTGGCTGCTCGCCT
GTGTTGCCACCTGGATTCTGCGCGGGACGTCCTTCTGCTACGTCCCTTCGGCCCTCAATCCAGCGGACCT
TCCTTCCCGCGGCCTGCTGCCGGCTCTGCGGCCTCTTCCGCGTCTTCGCCTTCGCCCTCAGACGAGTCGG
ATCTCCCTTTGGGCCGCCTCCCCGCGTCGACTTTAAGACCAATGACTTACAAGGCAGCTGTAGATCTTAG
CCACTTTTTAAAAGAAAAGGGGGGACTGGAAGGGCTAATTCACTCCCAACGAAGACAAGATCTGCTTTTT
GCTTGTACTGGGTCTCTCTGGTTAGACCAGATCTGAGCCTGGGAGCTCTCTGGCTAACTAGGGAACCCAC
TGCTTAAGCCTCAATAAAGCTTGCCTTGAGTGCTTCAAGTAGTGTGTGCCCGTCTGTTGTGTGACTCTGG
TAACTAGAGATCCCTCAGACCCTTTTAGTCAGTGTGGAAAATCTCTAGCAGTACGTATAGTAGTTCATGT
CATCTTATTATTCAGTATTTATAACTTGCAAAGAAATGAATATCAGAGAGTGAGAGGAACTTGTTTATTG
CAGCTTATAATGGTTACAAATAAAGCAATAGCATCACAAATTTCACAAATAAAGCATTTTTTTCACTGCA
TTCTAGTTGTGGTTTGTCCAAACTCATCAATGTATCTTATCATGTCTGGCTCTAGCTATCCCGCCCCTAA
CTCCGCCCATCCCGCCCCTAACTCCGCCCAGTTCCGCCCATTCTCCGCCCCATGGCTGACTAATTTTTTT
TATTTATGCAGAGGCCGAGGCCGCCTCGGCCTCTGAGCTATTCCAGAAGTAGTGAGGAGGCTTTTTTGGA
GGCCTAGGGACGTACCCAATTCGCCCTATAGTGAGTCGTATTACGCGCGCTCACTGGCCGTCGTTTTACA
ACGTCGTGACTGGGAAAACCCTGGCGTTACCCAACTTAATCGCCTTGCAGCACATCCCCCTTTCGCCAGC
TGGCGTAATAGCGAAGAGGCCCGCACCGATCGCCCTTCCCAACAGTTGCGCAGCCTGAATGGCGAATGGG
[124 nt withheld, positions 10781-10904]
C
[91 nt withheld, positions 10906-10996]
A
[49 nt withheld, positions 10998-11046]
CCTTTGACGTTGGAGTCCACGTTCTTT
[37 nt withheld, positions 11074-11110]
ACCCTATCTCGGTCTATTCTTTTGATTTATAAGGGATTTTGCCGATTTCGGCCTATTGGTTAAAAAATGA
GCTGATTTAACAAAAATTTAACGCGAATTTTAACAAAATATTAACGCTTACAATTTAGGTGGCACTTTTC
GGGGAAATGTGCGCGGAACCCCTATTTGTTTATTTTTCTAAATACATTCAAATATGTATCCGCTCATGAG
ACAATAACCCTGATAAATGCTTCAATAATATTGAAAAAGGAAGAGTATGAGTATTCAACATTTCCGTGTC
GCCCTTATTCCCTTTTTTGCGGCATTTTGCCTTCCTGTTTTTGCTCACCCAGAAACGCTGGTGAAAGTAA
AAGATGCTGAAGATCAGTTGGGTGCACGAGTGGGTTACATCGAACTGGATCTCAACAGCGGTAAGATCCT
TGAGAGTTTTCGCCCCGAAGAACGTTTTCCAATGATGAGCACTTTTAAAGTTCTGCTATGTGGCGCGGTA
TTATCCCGTATTGACGCCGGGCAAGAGCAACTCGGTCGCCGCATACACTATTCTCAGAATGACTTGGTTG
AGTACTCACCAGTCACAGAAAAGCATCTTACGGATGGCATGACAGTAAGAGAATTATGCAGTGCTGCCAT
AACCATGAGTGATAACACTGCGGCCAACTTACTTCTGACAACGATCGGAGGACCGAAGGAGCTAACCGCT
TTTTTGCACAACATGGGGGATCATGTAACTCGCCTTGATCGTTGGGAACCGGAGCTGAATGAAGCCATAC
CAAACGACGAGCGTGACACCACGATGCCTGTAGCAATGGCAACAACGTTGCGCAAACTATTAACTGGCGA
ACTACTTACTCTAGCTTCCCGGCAACAATTAATAGACTGGATGGAGGCGGATAAAGTTGCAGGACCACTT
CTGCGCTCGGCCCTTCCGGCTGGCTGGTTTATTGCTGATAAATCTGGAGCCGGTGAGCGTGGGTCTCGCG
GTATCATTGCAGCACTGGGGCCAGATGGTAAGCCCTCCCGTATCGTAGTTATCTACACGACGGGGAGTCA
GGCAACTATGGATGAACGAAATAGACAGATCGCTGAGATAGGTGCCTCACTGATTAAGCATTGGTAACTG
TCAGACCAAGTTTACTCATATATACTTTAGATTGATTTAAAACTTCATTTTTAATTTAAAAGGATCTAGG
TGAAGATCCTTTTTGATAATCTCATGACCAAAATCCCTTAACGTGAGTTTTCGTTCCACTGAGCGTCAGA
CCCCGTAGAAAAGATCAAAGGATCTTCTTGAGATCCTTTTTTTCTGCGCGTAATCTGCTGCTTGCAAACA
AAAAAACCACCGCTACCAGCGGTGGTTTGTTTGCCGGATCAAGAGCTACCAACTCTTTTTCCGAAGGTAA
CTGGCTTCAGCAGAGCGCAGATACCAAATACTGTTCTTCTAGTGTAGCCGTAGTTAGGCCACCACTTCAA
GAACTCTGTAGCACCGCCTACATACCTCGCTCTGCTAATCCTGTTACCAGTGGCTGCTGCCAGTGGCGAT
AAGTCGTGTCTTACCGGGTTGGACTCAAGACGATAGTTACCGGATAAGGCGCAGCGGTCGGGCTGAACGG
GGGGTTCGTGCACACAGCCCAGCTTGGAGCGAACGACCTACACCGAACTGAGATACCTACAGCGTGAGCT
ATGAGAAAGCGCCACGCTTCCCGAAGGGAGAAAGGCGGACAGGTATCCGGTAAGCGGCAGGGTCGGAACA
GGAGAGCGCACGAGGGAGCTTCCAGGGGGAAACGCCTGGTATCTTTATAGTCCTGTCGGGTTTCGCCACC
TCTGACTTGAGCGTCGATTTTTGTGATGCTCGTCAGGGGGGCGGAGCCTATGGAAAAACGCCAGCAACGC
GGCCTTTTTACGGTTCCTGGCCTTTTGCTGGCCTTTTGCTCACATGTTCTTTCCTGCGTTATCCCCTGAT
TCTGTGGATAACCGTATTACCGCCTTTGAGTGAGCTGATACCGCTCGCCGCAGCCGAACGACCGAGCGCA
GCGAGTCAGTGAGCGAGGAAGCGGAAGAGCGCCCAATACGCAAACCGCCTCTCCCCGCGCGTTGGCCGAT
TCATTAATGCAGCTGGCACGACAGGTTTCCCGACTGGAAAGCGGGCAGTGAGCGCAACGCAATTAATGTG
AGTTAGCTCACTCATTAGGCACCCCAGGCTTTACACTTTATGCTTCCGGCTCGTATGTTGTGTGGAATTG
TGAGCGGATAACAATTTCACACAGGAAACAGCTATGACCATGATTACGCCAAGCGCGCAATTAACCCTCA
CTAAAGGGAACAAAAGCTGGAGCTGCAAGC
