>Addgene plasmid #57828 | pL-CRISPR.EFS.PAC | addgene partial sequence | sequence record 93094 | hSpCas9-R1 5'-CGCTCGTGCTTCTTATCCTC-3'
AGCTGTCGTCCACCTTGGCCATCTCGTTGCTGAAGATCTCTTGCAGATAGCAGATCCGGTTCTTCCGTCT
GGTGTATCTTCTTCTGGCGGTTCTCTTCAGCCGGGTGGCCTCGGCTGTTTCGCCGCTGTCGAACAGCAGG
GCTCCGATCAGGTTCTTCTTGATGCTGTGCCGGTCGGTGTTGCCCAGCACCTTGAATTTCTTGCTGGGCA
CCTTGTACTCGTCGGTGATCACGGCCCAGCCCACAGAGTTGGTGCCGATGTCCAGGCCGATGCTGTACTT
CTTGTCGGCTGCTGGGACTCCGTGGATACCGACCTTCCGCTTCTTCTTTGGGGCCATCTTATCGTCATCG
TCTTTGTAATCCATGGTGGCGGATCCCGCGTCACGACACCTGTGTTCTGGCGGCAAACCCGTTGCGAAAA
AGAACGTTCACGGCGACTACTGCACTTATATACGGTTCTCCCCCACCCTCGGGAAAAAGGCGGAGCCAGT
ACACGACATCACTTTCCCAGTTTACCCCGCGCCACCTTCTCTAGGCACCGGTTCAATTGCCGACCCCTCC
CCCCAACTTCTCGGGGACTGTGGGCGATGTGCGCTCTGCCCACTGACGGGCACCGGAGCCACTCGAGCCG
GCGCCAAAGTGGATCTCTGCTGTCCCTGTAATAAACCCGAAAATTTTGAATTTTTGTAATTTGTTTTTGT
AATTCTTTAGTTTGTATGTCTGTTGCTATTATGTCTACTATTCTTTCCCCTGCACTGTA
