>Addgene plasmid #57828 | pL-CRISPR.EFS.PAC | addgene partial sequence | sequence record 93128 | WPRE-R 5'-CATAGCGTAAAAGGAGCAACA-3'
AATTTTGTAATCCAGAGGTTGATTGTCGACTTAACGCGTTCAGGCACCGGGCTTGCGGGTCATGCACCAG
GTGCGCGGTCCTTCGGGCACCTCGACGTCGGCGGTGACGGTGAAGCCGAGCCGCTCGTAGAAGGGGAGGT
TGCGGGGCGCGGAGGTCTCCAGGAAGGCGGGCACCCCGGCGCGCTCGGCCGCCTCCACTCCGGGGAGCAC
GACGGCGCTGCCCAGACCCTTGCCCTGGTGGTCGGGCGAGACTCCGACGGTGGCCAGGAACCACGCGGGC
TCCTTGGGCCGGTGCGGCGCCAGGAGGCCTTCCATCTGTTGCTGCGCGGCCAGCCGGGAACCGCTCAACT
CGGCCATGCGCGGGCCGATCTCGGCGAACACCGCCCCCGCTTCGACGCTCTCCGGCGTGGTCCAGACCGC
CACCGCGGCGCCGTCGTCCGCGACCCACACCTTGCCGATGTCGAGCCCGACGCGCGTGAGGAAGAGTTCT
TGCAGCTCGGTGACCCGCTCGATGTGGCGGTCCGGATCGACGGTGTGGCGCGTGGCGGGGTAGTCGGCGA
ACGCGGCGGCGAGGGTGCGTACGGCCCTGGGGACGTCGTCGCGGGTGGCGAGGCGCACCGTGGGCTTGTA
CTCGGTCATGGGGCCGGGGTTCTCCTCCACGTCGCCGGCCTGCTTCAGCAGGCTGAAGTTGGTGGCGCCG
CTGCCGCTAGCTTTCTTTTTCTTAGCTTGACCAGCTTTCTTAGTAGCAGCAGGACGCTTGTCGCCTCCCA
GCTGAGACAGGTCGATCCGTGTCTCGTACAGGCCGGTGATGCTCTGGTGGATCAGGGTGGCGTCCAGCAC
CTCTTTGGTGCTGGTGTACCTCTTCCGGTCGATGGTG
