>Addgene plasmid #57828 | pL-CRISPR.EFS.PAC | addgene partial sequence | sequence record 94462 | hU6-F 5'-GAGGGCCTATTTCCCATGATT-3'
AGGCTGTTAGAGAGATAATTAGAATTAATTTGACTGTAAACACAAAGATATTAGTACAAATATACGTGAC
GTAGAAAGTAATAATTTCTTGGGTAGTTTGCAGTTTTAAAATTATGTTTTAAAATGGACTATCATATGCT
TACCGTAACTTGAAAGTATTTCGATTTCTTGGCTTTATATATCTTGTGGAAAGGACGAAACACCGGAGAC
GGTTGTAAATGAGCACACAAAATACACATGCTAAAATATTATATTCTATGACCTTTATAAAATCAACCAA
AATCTTCTTTTTAATAACTTTAGTATCAATAATTAGAATTTTTATGTTCCTTTTTGCAAACTTTTAATAA
AAATGAGCAAAATAAAAAAACGCTAGTTTTAGTAACTCGCGTTGTTTTCTTCACCTTTAATAATAGCTAC
TCCACCACTTGTTCCTAAGCGGTCAGCTCCTGCTTCAATCATTTTTTGAGCATCTTCAAATGTTCTAACT
CCACCAGCTGCTTTAACTAAAGCATTGTCTTTAACAACTGACTTCATTAGTTTAACATCTTCAAATGTTG
CACCTGATTTTGAAAATCCTGTTGATGTTT
