>Addgene plasmid #57828 | pL-CRISPR.EFS.PAC | addgene partial sequence | sequence record 94465 | hGata4-rev 5'-ATTGTGGATGAATACTGCC-3'
ATTTCTAGCTCTAAAACAGAGACGTACAAAAAAGAGCAAGAAGCTAAAAAAGATTTAAAAATTATTTTTA
GCGCAGTTAATGGAACAGGAACTAAATTTACCCCAAAAATATTACGTGAATCAGGATATAACGTTATTGA
GGTTGAAGAGCATGCATTTGAAGATGAAACATTTAAAAATGTTGTAAATCCAAATCCAGAATTTGATCCT
GCATGAAAAATACCGCTTGAATATGGTATTAAACATGATGCAGATATTATTATTATGAATGACCCAGATG
CTGACAGATTTGGAATGGCAATAAAACATGA
